>Addgene plasmid #31728 | pDONR223-MCU-S259A | depositor partial sequence | sequence record 35617 | pDONR223-MCU-S259A sequence 1056 bps
ATGGCGGCCGCCGCAGGTAGATCGCTCCTGCTGCTCCTCTCCTCTCGGGGCGGCGGCGGCGGGGGCGCCG
GCGGCTGCGGGGCGCTGACTGCCGGCTGCTTCCCTGGGCTGGGCGTCAGCCGCCACCGGCAGCAGCAGCA
CCACCGGACGGTACACCAGAGGATCGCTTCCTGGCAGAATTTGGGAGCTGTTTATTGCAGCACTGTTGTG
CCCTCTGATGATGTTACAGTGGTTTATCAAAATGGGTTACCTGTGATATCTGTGAGGCTACCATCCCGGC
GTGAACGCTGTCAGTTCACACTCAAGCCTATCTCTGACTCTGTTGGTGTATTTTTACGACAACTGCAAGA
AGAGGATCGGGGAATTGACAGAGTTGCTATCTATTCACCAGATGGTGTTCGCGTTGCTGCTTCAACAGGA
ATAGACCTCCTCCTCCTTGATGACTTTAAGCTGGTCATTAATGACTTAACATACCACGTACGACCACCAA
AAAGAGACCTCTTAAGTCATGAAAATGCAGCAACGCTGAATGATGTAAAGACATTGGTCCAGCAACTATA
CACCACACTGTGCATTGAGCAGCACCAGTTAAACAAGGAAAGGGAGCTTATTGAAAGACTAGAGGATCTC
AAAGAGCAGCTGGCTCCCCTGGAAAAGGTACGAATTGAGATTAGCAGAAAAGCTGAGAAGAGGACCACTT
TGGTGCTATGGGGTGGCCTTGCCTACATGGCCACACAGTTTGGCATTTTGGCCCGGCTTACCTGGTGGGA
ATATGCCTGGGACATCATGGAGCCAGTAACATACTTCATCACATATGGAAGTGCCATGGCAATGTATGCA
TATTTTGTAATGACACGCCAGGAATATGTTTATCCAGAAGCCAGAGACAGACAATACTTACTATTTTTCC
ATAAAGGAGCCAAAAAGTCACGTTTTGACCTAGAGAAATACAATCAACTCAAGGATGCAATTGCTCAGGC
AGAAATGGACCTTAAGAGACTGAGAGACCCATTACAAGTACATCTGCCTCTCCGACAAATTGGTGAAAAA
GATTGC
