>Addgene plasmid #31728 | pDONR223-MCU-S259A | addgene partial sequence | sequence record 36760 | M13rev
ACNTGGGGATCAGCTGGAGGCAATAATGATTTTATTTTGACTGATAGTGACCTGTTCGTTGCAACAAATT
GATAAGCAATGCTTTCTTATAATGCCAACTTTGTACAAGAAAGTTGGGCAATCTTTTTCACCAATTTGTC
GGAGAGGCAGATGTACTTGTAATGGGTCTCTCAGTCTCTTAAGGTCCATTTCTGCCTGAGCAATTGCATC
CTTGAGTTGATTGTATTTCTCTAGGTCAAAACGTGACTTTTTGGCTCCTTTATGGAAAAATAGTAAGTAT
TGTCTGTCTCTGGCTTCTGGATAAACATATTCCTGGCGTGTCATTACAAAATATGCATACATTGCCATGG
CACTTCCATATGTGATGAAGTATGTTACTGGCTCCATGATGTCCCAGGCATATTCCCACCAGGTAAGCCG
GGCCAAAATGCCAAACTGTGTGGCCATGTAGGCAAGGCCACCCCATAGCACCAAAGTGGTCCTCTTCTCA
GCTTTTCTGCTAATCTCAATTCGTACCTTTTCCAGGGGAGCCAGCTGCTCTTTGAGATCCTCTAGTCTTT
CAATAAGCTCCCTTTCCTTGTTTAACTGGTGCTGCTCAATGCACAGTGTGGTGTATAGTTGCTGGACCAA
TGTCTTTACATCATTCAGCGTTGCTGCATTTTCATGACTTAAGAGGTCTCTTTTTGGTGGTCGTACGTGG
TATGTTAAGTCATTAATGACCAGCTTAAAGTCATCAAGGAGGAGGAGGTCTATTCCTGTTGAAGCAGCAA
CGCGAACACCATCTGGTGAATAGATAGCAACTCTGTCAATTCCCCGATCCTCTTCTTGCAGTTGTCGTAA
AAATACACCAACAGAGTCAGAGATAGGCTTGAGTGTGAACTGACAGCGTTCACGCCGGGAATGGTAGCCT
CCGATCCAGACATGAACTGA
