>Addgene plasmid #31728 | pDONR223-MCU-S259A | addgene partial sequence | sequence record 84852 | M13pUC-Fwd 5'-CCCAGTCACGACGTTGTAAAACG-3'
TTAAGCTCGGGCCCCAAATAATGATTTTATTTTGACTGATAGTGACCTGTTCGTTGCAACAAATTGATGA
GCAATGCTTTTTTATAATGCCAACTTTGTACAAAAAAGTTGGCATGGCGGCCGCCGCAGGTAGATCGCTC
CTGCTGCTCCTCTCCTCTCGGGGCGGCGGCGGCGGGGGCGCCGGCGGCTGCGGGGCGCTGACTGCCGGCT
GCTTCCCTGGGCTGGGCGTCAGCCGCCACCGGCAGCAGCAGCACCACCGGACGGTACACCAGAGGATCGC
TTCCTGGCAGAATTTGGGAGCTGTTTATTGCAGCACTGTTGTGCCCTCTGATGATGTTACAGTGGTTTAT
CAAAATGGGTTACCTGTGATATCTGTGAGGCTACCATCCCGGCGTGAACGCTGTCAGTTCACACTCAAGC
CTATCTCTGACTCTGTTGGTGTATTTTTACGACAACTGCAAGAAGAGGATCGGGGAATTGACAGAGTTGC
TATCTATTCACCAGATGGTGTTCGCGTTGCTGCTTCAACAGGAATAGACCTCCTCCTCCTTGATGACTTT
AAGCTGGTCATTAATGACTTAACATACCACGTACGACCACCAAAAAGAGACCTCTTAAGTCATGAAAATG
CAGCAACGCTGAATGATGTAAAGACATTGGTCCAGCAACTATACACCACACTGTGCATTGAGCAGCACCA
GTTAAACAAGGAAAGGGAGCTTATTGAAAGACTAGAGGATCTCAAAGAGCAGCTGGCTCCCCTGGAAAAG
GTACGAATTGAGATTAGCAGAAAAGCTGAGAAGAGGACCACTTTGGTGCTATGGGGTGGCCTTGCCTACA
TGGCCACACAGTTTGGCATTTTGGCCCGGCTTACCTGGTGGGAATATGCCTGGGACATCATGGAGCCAGT
AACATACTTCATCACATATGGAAGTGCCATGGCAATGTATGCATATTTTGTAATGACACGCCAGGAATAT
GTTTATCCAGAAGCCAGAGACAGACAATACTTACTATTTTTCCATAAAGGAGCCAAAAAGTCACGTTTTG
ACCTAGAGAAATACAATCAACTCAAGGATGCAATTGCTCAGGCAGAAATGGACCTTAA
