[The description below was written by a language model from this plasmid's Addgene catalogue record.]
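Description:
pDONR223-MCU-S259A is a Gateway entry clone built on the Invitrogen pDONR223 backbone (about 2.8 kb without insert, used unmodified). It is propagated in E. coli under spectinomycin selection; the record lists the copy number as unknown and does not describe the origin of replication. As a donor/entry-type vector it is not itself an expression construct. The record lists no promoter driving the insert, and in this class of vector the open reading frame normally sits between Gateway recombination sites, so it can be moved by recombination into destination vectors that supply the promoter, tags and host-specific elements. M13 forward and reverse primer sites flank the insert for sequence verification.

The insert is a 1,056 bp human MCU coding sequence (also known as CCDC109A), which encodes the mitochondrial calcium uniporter, the protein identified in the associated publication as an essential component of mitochondrial calcium uptake. This version carries a point mutation changing serine 259 to alanine and has no tag or fusion partner. The record does not state the functional consequence of the S259A substitution. Given its context, the plasmid most plausibly serves as a source clone for shuttling the mutant MCU into mammalian or viral expression vectors, so that its behaviour can be compared with wild-type MCU in studies of uniporter function. No annotated feature table accompanies the record, so details such as the exact recombination sites and whether a stop codon is present cannot be confirmed from the information given.
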