Addgene plasmid #31728: pDONR223-MCU-S259A
Depositing lab: Vamsi Mootha. Depositing organization: Massachusetts General Hospital. Publication: Integrative genomics identifies MCU as an essential component of the mitochondrial calcium uniporter. Baughman JM, Perocchi F, Girgis HS, Plovanich M, Belcher-Timme CA, Sancak Y, Bao XR, Strittmatter L, Goldberger O, Bogorad RL, Koteliansky V, Mootha VK. Nature. 2011 Jun 19;476(7360):341-5. doi: 10.1038/nature10234. PubMed 21685886.
Backbone
  Vector backbone: pDONR223
  Backbone manufacturer: Invitrogen
  Backbone size w/o insert (bp): 2787
  Modifications to backbone: None
  Vector type: pDONR Gateway
Growth in bacteria
  Bacterial resistance: Spectinomycin, 50 μg/mL
  Growth temperature: 37°C
  Growth strain: Top10/P3
  Copy number: Unknown
Gene/Insert
  Gene/Insert name: MCU (alt name: CCDC109A)
  Species: H. sapiens (human)
  Insert size (bp): 1056
  Mutation: Changed S259 to Alanine
  GenBank ID: NM_138357
  Entrez Gene: MCU (a.k.a. C10orf42, CCDC109A, HsMCU)
  Tag / fusion protein: None
  Cloning method: Gateway Cloning
  Sequencing primers: 5′ M13 (-21) Forward; 3′ M13 Reverse
Terms and licenses: Academic/Nonprofit Terms; Industry Terms: Not Available to Industry
How to cite: pDONR223-MCU-S259A was a gift from Vamsi Mootha (Addgene plasmid # 31728 ; http://n2t.net/addgene:31728 ; RRID:Addgene_31728)
